Addgene plasmid #185862: pJCKan
Purpose: The CRISPR/Cas9-and-gRNA-expressing plasmid with a G418-resistent selectable marker
Depositing lab: Claudia Vickers. Depositing organization: University of Queensland. Publication: An in vivo gene amplification system for high level expression in Saccharomyces cerevisiae. Peng B, Esquirol L, Lu Z, Shen Q, Cheah LC, Howard CB, Scott C, Trau M, Dumsday G, Vickers CE. Nat Commun. 2022 May 24;13(1):2895. doi: 10.1038/s41467-022-30529-8. PubMed 35610221.
Backbone
  Vector backbone: pML104
  Vector type: Yeast Expression
Growth in bacteria
  Bacterial resistance: Ampicillin, 100 μg/mL
  Growth temperature: 37°C
  Growth strain: DH5alpha
  Copy number: High Copy
Gene/Insert
  Gene/Insert name: PTDH3-Cas9(N); PSNR52-srRNA-TSUP4; KanMX4
  Species: Synthetic
  Mutation: None
  Cloning method: Gibson Cloning
Terms and licenses: Academic/Nonprofit Terms; Industry Terms: Not Available to Industry
How to cite: pJCKan was a gift from Claudia Vickers (Addgene plasmid # 185862 ; http://n2t.net/addgene:185862 ; RRID:Addgene_185862)
