[The description below was written by a language model from this plasmid's Addgene catalogue record and pLannotate feature annotations shown in this document.]
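Description:
pJCKan is an 11.1 kb yeast CRISPR/Cas9 plasmid built on the pML104 backbone by Gibson cloning. It supplies both Cas9 and a guide RNA cassette from a single episomal vector that is selected with G418 in Saccharomyces cerevisiae. It is a shuttle plasmid. In E. coli it replicates from a high-copy ColE1/pUC-type origin and is selected through the β-lactamase (AmpR) gene. In yeast it is maintained by the 2μ origin. The yeast marker is a kanMX cassette flanked by two loxP sites, so in principle it could be excised by Cre recombinase. Only a fragment of a URA3 promoter is annotated next to this cassette. This suggests that kanMX took the place of a URA3 marker in the parent vector, although the record does not say so explicitly.

The payload consists of two expression units. Streptococcus pyogenes Cas9 is driven by the strong constitutive TDH3 (GAP) promoter and terminated by the ADH1 terminator. The "(N)" in the insert name is not explained in the record. On the opposite strand, the RNA polymerase III-transcribed SNR52 promoter drives a guide RNA scaffold that ends at the SUP4 tRNA terminator, the standard arrangement for guide expression in yeast. The scaffold is annotated only as a fragment and no specific targeting spacer is described, so the plasmid may be a template into which a user-chosen guide is introduced. Remnants of cloning-vector sequence are also present, including the lac promoter/operator, a T3 promoter, and fragments of lacI, rop and bom.

The associated publication describes an in vivo gene amplification system for high-level expression in S. cerevisiae. The plasmid's role there fits Cas9-mediated genome editing in strains where a dominant drug marker is preferred over auxotrophic selection.
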