Features (pLannotate 1.2.2; 21 found; start..end, strand, type, name):
     58..91      -  protein_bind   loxP: Cre-mediated recombination occurs in the 8-bp core sequence (GCATACAT). Cre recombinase
    146..1502    +  gene           kanMX: yeast selectable marker conferring kanamycin resistance (Wach et al., 1994)
   1565..1598    -  protein_bind   loxP: Cre-mediated recombination occurs in the 8-bp core sequence (GCATACAT). Cre recombinase
   1648..2314    +  promoter       GAP promoter: S. cerevisiae TDH3; promoter for glyceraldehyde-3-phosphate dehydrogenase
   2349..6452    +  CDS            cas9: CAS9_STRP1 - Also known as csn1 From Streptococcus pyogenes serotype M1.
   6510..6697    +  terminator     ADH1 terminator: S. cerevisiae ADH1; transcription terminator for the S. cerevisiae alcohol dehydrogenase 1 (ADH1) gene
   6815..6834    -  terminator     SUP4 terminator: transcription terminator for the S. cerevisiae SUP4 tRNA gene
   6839..6900    -  misc_RNA       gRNA scaffold (fragment): guide RNA scaffold for the Streptococcus pyogenes CRISPR/Cas9 system
   6916..7184    -  promoter       SNR52 promoter: promoter for the S. cerevisiae small nucleolar RNA gene SNR52
   7215..7233    -  promoter       T3 promoter: promoter for bacteriophage T3 RNA polymerase
   7276..7298    -  protein_bind   lac operator (fragment): The lac repressor binds to the lac operator to inhibit transcription in E. coli. This inhibition can be relieved by adding lactose or isopropyl-β-D-thiogalactopyranoside (IPTG). lac repressor encoded by lacI
   7302..7332    -  promoter       lac promoter: promoter for the E. coli lac operon
   7347..7368    -  protein_bind   CAP binding site: CAP binding activates transcription in the presence of cAMP. E. coli catabolite activator protein
   7381..7473    -  CDS            lacI (fragment): lac repressor; lacI; The lac repressor binds to the lac operator to inhibit transcription in E. coli. This inhibition can be relieved by adding lactose or isopropyl-β-D-thiogalactopyranoside (IPTG).
   7656..8244    -  rep_origin     ori: high-copy-number ColE1/pMB1/pBR322/pUC origin of replication
   8415..9275    -  CDS            AmpR: β-lactamase; bla; confers resistance to ampicillin, carbenicillin, and related antibiotics
   9276..9380    -  promoter       AmpR promoter: bla
   9407..10749   -  rep_origin     2μ ori: yeast 2μ plasmid origin of replication
  10817..10852   +  CDS            rop (fragment): Rop protein, which maintains plasmids at low copy number; rop
  10954..11003   +  misc_feature   bom (fragment): basis of mobility region from pBR322
  11011..17      +  promoter       URA3 promoter (fragment) (across the origin): S. cerevisiae URA3
>Addgene plasmid #185862 | pJCKan | addgene full sequence | sequence record 370803 | Addgene NGS Result
GTATATATACGCATATGCAGCTGAAGCTTCGTACGCTGCAGGTCGACAACCCTTAATATAACTTCGTATA
ATGTATGCTATACGAAGTTATTAGGTCTAGAGATCTGTTTAGCTTGCCTCGTCCCCGCCGGGTCACCCGG
CCAGCGACATGGAGGCCCAGAATACCCTCCTTGACAGTCTTGACGTGCGCAGCTCAGGGGCATGATGTGA
CTGTCGCCCGTACATTTAGCCCATACATCCCCATGTATAATCATTTGCATCCATACATTTTGATGGCCGC
ACGGCGCGAAGCAAAAATTACGGCTCCTCGCTGCAGACCTGCGAGCAGGGAAACGCTCCCCTCACAGACG
CGTTGAATTGTCCCCACGCCGCGCCCCTGTAGAGAAATATAAAAGGTTAGGATTTGCCACTGAGGTTCTT
CTTTCATATACTTCCTTTTAAAATCTTGCTAGGATACAGTTCTCACATCACATCCGAACATAAACAACCA
TGGGTAAGGAAAAGACTCACGTTTCGAGGCCGCGATTAAATTCCAACATGGATGCTGATTTATATGGGTA
TAAATGGGCTCGCGATAATGTCGGGCAATCAGGTGCGACAATCTATCGATTGTATGGGAAGCCCGATGCG
CCAGAGTTGTTTCTGAAACATGGCAAAGGTAGCGTTGCCAATGATGTTACAGATGAGATGGTCAGACTAA
ACTGGCTGACGGAATTTATGCCTCTTCCGACCATCAAGCATTTTATCCGTACTCCTGATGATGCATGGTT
ACTCACCACTGCGATCCCCGGCAAAACAGCATTCCAGGTATTAGAAGAATATCCTGATTCAGGTGAAAAT
ATTGTTGATGCGCTGGCAGTGTTCCTGCGCCGGTTGCATTCGATTCCTGTTTGTAATTGTCCTTTTAACA
GCGATCGCGTATTTCGTCTCGCTCAGGCGCAATCACGAATGAATAACGGTTTGGTTGATGCGAGTGATTT
TGATGACGAGCGTAATGGCTGGCCTGTTGAACAAGTCTGGAAAGAAATGCATAAGCTTTTGCCATTCTCA
CCGGATTCAGTCGTCACTCATGGTGATTTCTCACTTGATAACCTTATTTTTGACGAGGGGAAATTAATAG
GTTGTATTGATGTTGGACGAGTCGGAATCGCAGACCGATACCAGGATCTTGCCATCCTATGGAACTGCCT
CGGTGAGTTTTCTCCTTCATTACAGAAACGGCTTTTTCAAAAATATGGTATTGATAATCCTGATATGAAT
AAATTGCAGTTTCATTTGATGCTCGATGAGTTTTTCTAATCAGTACTGACAATAAAAAGATTCTTGTTTT
CAAGAACTTGTCATTTGTATAGTTTTTTTATATTGTAGTTGTTCTATTTTAATCAAATGTTAGCGTGATT
TATATTTTTTTTCGCCTCGACATCATCTGCCCAGATGCGAAGTTAAGTGCGCAGAAAGTAATATCATGCG
TCAATCGTATGTGAATGCTGGTCGCTATACTGCTGTCGATTCGATACTAACGCCGCCATCCAGTGTCGAA
AACGAGCTCTCGAGAACCCTTAATATAACTTCGTATAATGTATGCTATACGAAGTTATTAGGTGATATCA
GATCCACTAGTGGCCTATACTAGTCAGTTCGAGTTTATCATTATCAATACTGCCATTTCAAAGAATACGT
AAATAATTAATAGTAGTGATTTTCCTAACTTTATTTAGTCAAAAAATTAGCCTTTTAATTCTGCTGTAAC
CCGTACATGCCCAAAATAGGGGGCGGGTTACACAGAATATATAACATCGTAGGTGTCTGGGTGAACAGTT
TATTCCTGGCATCCACTAAATATAATGGAGCCCGCTTTTTAAGCTGGCATCCAGAAAAAAAAAGAATCCC
AGCACCAAAATATTGTTTTCTTCACCAACCATCAGTTCATAGGTCCATTCTCTTAGCGCAACTACAGAGA
ACAGGGGCACAAACAGGCAAAAAACGGGCACAACCTCAATGGAGTGATGCAACCTGCCTGGAGTAAATGA
TGACACAAGGCAATTGACCCACGCATGTATCTATCTCATTTTCTTACACCTTCTATTACCTTCTGCTCTC
TCTGATTTGGAAAAAGCTGAAAAAAAAGGTTGAAACCAGTTCCCTGAAATTATTCCCCTACTTGACTAAT
AAGTATATAAAGACGGTAGGTATTGATTGTAATTCTGTAAATCTATTTCTTAAACTTCTTAAATTCTACT
TTTATAGTTAGTCTTTTTTTTAGTTTTAAAACACCAAGAACTTAGTTTCGAATAAACACACATAAACAAA
CAAAAGATCTGATATGGATCGAATTAGATCTCGCCACCATGGACAAGAAGTATTCTATCGGACTGGACAT
CGGGACTAATAGCGTCGGGTGGGCCGTCATCACTGACGAGTACAAGGTGCCCTCTAAGAAGTTCAAGGTG
CTCGGGAACACCGACCGGCATTCCATCAAGAAAAATCTGATCGGAGCTCTCCTCTTTGATTCAGGGGAGA
CCGCTGAAGCAACCCGCCTCAAGCGGACTGCTAGACGGCGGTACACCAGGAGGAAGAACCGGATTTGTTA
CCTTCAAGAGATATTCTCCAACGAAATGGCAAAGGTCGACGACAGCTTCTTCCATAGGCTGGAAGAATCA
TTCCTCGTGGAAGAGGATAAGAAGCATGAACGGCATCCCATCTTCGGTAATATCGTCGACGAGGTGGCCT
ATCACGAGAAATACCCAACCATCTACCATCTTCGCAAAAAGCTGGTGGACTCAACCGACAAGGCAGACCT
CCGGCTTATCTACCTGGCCCTGGCCCACATGATTAAGTTCAGAGGCCACTTCCTGATCGAGGGCGACCTC
AATCCTGACAATAGCGATGTGGATAAACTGTTCATCCAGCTGGTGCAGACTTACAACCAGCTCTTTGAAG
AGAACCCCATCAATGCAAGCGGAGTCGATGCCAAGGCCATTCTGTCAGCCCGGCTGTCAAAGAGCCGCAG
ACTTGAGAATCTTATCGCTCAGCTGCCGGGTGAAAAGAAAAATGGACTGTTCGGGAACCTGATTGCTCTT
TCACTTGGGCTGACTCCCAATTTCAAGTCTAATTTCGACCTGGCAGAGGATGCCAAGCTGCAACTGTCCA
AGGACACCTATGATGACGATCTCGACAACCTCCTGGCCCAGATCGGTGACCAATACGCCGACCTTTTCCT
TGCTGCTAAGAATCTTTCTGACGCCATCCTGCTGTCTGACATTCTCCGCGTGAACACTGAAATCACCAAG
GCCCCTCTTTCAGCTTCAATGATTAAGCGGTATGATGAGCACCACCAGGACCTGACCCTGCTTAAGGCAC
TCGTCCGGCAGCAGCTTCCGGAGAAGTACAAGGAAATCTTCTTTGACCAGTCAAAGAATGGATACGCCGG
CTACATCGACGGAGGTGCCTCCCAAGAGGAATTTTATAAGTTTATCAAACCTATCCTTGAGAAGATGGAC
GGCACCGAAGAGCTCCTCGTGAAACTGAATCGGGAGGATCTGCTGCGGAAGCAGCGCACTTTCGACAATG
GGAGCATTCCCCACCAGATCCATCTTGGGGAGCTTCACGCCATCCTTCGGCGCCAAGAGGACTTCTACCC
CTTTCTTAAGGACAACAGGGAGAAGATTGAGAAAATTCTCACTTTCCGCATCCCCTACTACGTGGGACCC
CTCGCCAGAGGAAATAGCCGGTTTGCTTGGATGACCAGAAAGTCAGAAGAAACTATCACTCCCTGGAACT
TCGAAGAGGTGGTGGACAAGGGAGCCAGCGCTCAGTCATTCATCGAACGGATGACTAACTTCGATAAGAA
CCTCCCCAATGAGAAGGTCCTGCCGAAACATTCCCTGCTCTACGAGTACTTTACCGTGTACAACGAGCTG
ACCAAGGTGAAATATGTCACCGAAGGGATGAGGAAGCCCGCATTCCTGTCAGGCGAACAAAAGAAGGCAA
TTGTGGACCTTCTGTTCAAGACCAATAGAAAGGTGACCGTGAAGCAGCTGAAGGAGGACTATTTCAAGAA
AATTGAATGCTTCGACTCTGTGGAGATTAGCGGGGTCGAAGATCGGTTCAACGCAAGCCTGGGTACCTAC
CATGATCTGCTTAAGATCATCAAGGACAAGGATTTTCTGGACAATGAGGAGAAAGAGGACATCCTTGAGG
ACATTGTCCTGACTCTCACTCTGTTCGAGGACCGGGAAATGATCGAGGAGAGGCTTAAGACCTACGCCCA
TCTGTTCGACGATAAAGTGATGAAGCAACTTAAACGGAGAAGATATACCGGATGGGGACGCCTTAGCCGC
AAACTCATCAACGGAATCCGGGACAAACAGAGCGGAAAGACCATTCTTGATTTCCTTAAGAGCGACGGAT
TCGCTAATCGCAACTTCATGCAACTTATCCATGATGATTCCCTGACCTTTAAGGAGGACATCCAGAAGGC
CCAAGTGTCTGGACAAGGTGACTCACTGCACGAGCATATCGCAAATCTGGCTGGTTCACCCGCTATTAAG
AAGGGTATTCTCCAGACCGTGAAAGTCGTGGACGAGCTGGTCAAGGTGATGGGTCGCCATAAACCAGAGA
ACATTGTCATCGAGATGGCCAGGGAAAACCAGACTACCCAGAAGGGACAGAAGAACAGCAGGGAGCGGAT
GAAAAGAATTGAGGAAGGGATTAAGGAGCTCGGGTCACAGATCCTTAAAGAGCACCCGGTGGAAAACACC
CAGCTTCAGAATGAGAAGCTCTATCTGTACTACCTTCAAAATGGACGCGATATGTATGTGGACCAAGAGC
TTGATATCAACAGGCTCTCAGACTACGACGTGGACCACATCGTCCCTCAGAGCTTCCTCAAAGACGACTC
AATTGACAATAAGGTGCTGACTCGCTCAGACAAGAACCGGGGAAAGTCAGATAACGTGCCCTCAGAGGAA
GTCGTGAAAAAGATGAAGAACTATTGGCGCCAGCTTCTGAACGCAAAGCTAATCACTCAGCGGAAGTTCG
ACAATCTCACTAAGGCTGAGAGGGGCGGACTGAGCGAACTGGACAAAGCAGGATTCATTAAACGGCAACT
TGTGGAGACTCGGCAGATTACTAAACATGTAGCCCAAATCCTTGACTCACGCATGAATACCAAGTACGAC
GAAAACGACAAACTTATCCGCGAGGTGAAGGTGATTACCCTGAAGTCCAAGCTGGTCAGCGATTTCAGAA
AGGACTTTCAATTCTACAAAGTGCGGGAGATCAATAACTATCATCATGCTCATGACGCATATCTGAATGC
CGTGGTGGGAACCGCCCTAATCAAGAAGTACCCAAAGCTGGAAAGCGAGTTCGTGTACGGAGACTACAAG
GTCTACGACGTGCGCAAGATGATTGCCAAATCTGAGCAGGAGATCGGAAAGGCCACCGCAAAGTACTTCT
TCTACAGCAACATCATGAATTTCTTCAAGACCGAAATCACCCTTGCAAACGGTGAGATCCGGAAGAGGCC
GCTCATCGAGACTAATGGGGAGACTGGCGAAATCGTGTGGGACAAGGGCAGAGATTTCGCTACCGTGCGC
AAAGTGCTTTCTATGCCTCAAGTGAACATCGTGAAGAAAACCGAGGTGCAAACCGGAGGCTTTTCTAAGG
AATCAATCCTCCCCAAGCGCAACTCCGACAAGCTCATTGCAAGGAAGAAGGATTGGGACCCTAAGAAGTA
CGGCGGATTCGATTCACCAACTGTGGCTTATTCTGTCCTGGTCGTGGCTAAGGTGGAAAAAGGAAAGTCT
AAGAAGCTCAAGAGCGTGAAGGAACTGCTGGGTATCACCATTATGGAGCGCAGCTCCTTCGAGAAGAACC
CAATTGACTTTCTCGAAGCCAAAGGTTACAAGGAAGTCAAGAAGGACCTTATCATCAAGCTCCCAAAGTA
TAGCCTGTTCGAACTGGAGAATGGGCGGAAGCGGATGCTCGCCTCCGCTGGCGAACTTCAGAAGGGTAAT
GAGCTGGCTCTCCCCTCCAAGTACGTGAATTTCCTCTACCTTGCAAGCCATTACGAGAAGCTGAAGGGGA
GCCCCGAGGACAACGAGCAAAAGCAACTGTTTGTGGAGCAGCATAAGCATTATCTGGACGAGATCATTGA
GCAGATTTCCGAGTTTTCTAAACGCGTCATTCTCGCTGATGCCAACCTCGATAAAGTCCTTAGCGCATAC
AATAAGCACAGAGACAAACCAATTCGGGAGCAGGCTGAGAATATCATCCACCTGTTCACCCTCACCAATC
TTGGTGCCCCTGCCGCATTCAAGTACTTCGACACCACCATCGACCGGAAACGCTATACCTCCACCAAAGA
AGTGCTGGACGCCACCCTCATCCACCAGAGCATCACCGGACTTTACGAAACTCGGATTGACCTCTCACAG
CTCGGAGGGGATGAGGGAGCTCCCAAGAAAAAGCGCAAGGTAGGTAGTTCCGGATCCTAGACTCTCGAGG
CGAATTTCTTATGATTTATGATTTTTATTATTAAATAAGTTATAAAAAAAATAAGTGTATACAAATTTTA
AAGTGACTCTTAGGTTTTAAAACGAAAATTCTTATTCTTGAGTAACTCTTTCCTGTAGGTCAGGTTGCTT
TCTCAGGTATAGCATGAGGTCGCTCTTATTGACCACACCTCTACCGGCATGCCGAGCAAATGCCTGCAAA
TCGCTCCCCATTTCTCTAGAGCGGCCGTGGTATCGTTTAGATTGGCAATTACAGTGTCTTAGCTCACATG
CTTATAACTAATTACATGACTCGAAGACATAAAAAACAAAAAAAGCACCACCGACTCGGTGCCACTTTTT
CAAGTTGATAACGGACTAGCCTTATTTTAACTTGCTATTTAAATGCATCGATTCTGATCATTTATCTTTC
ACTGCGGAGAAGTTTCGAACGCCGAAACATGCGCACCAACTTTCACTTCTACAGCGTTTGACCAAAATCT
TTTGAACAGAACATTGTAGGGTGTGAAAAAATGCGCACCTTTACCGCTAGCCCAAGAGGGCACTACAAAA
TCTAGAGTTGTACTTCAAACGTACATGTAATCACCTTGTATATACTCGAAAGAAAACATCAAGTTTCTGT
ATAAATATGAGTGAAAGCATAATCATACATTATCTTTTCAAAGATTGTCCGCGGTGGAGCTCCAGCTTTT
GTTCCCTTTAGTGAGGGTTAATTGCGCGCTTGGCGTAATCATGGTCATAGCTGTTTCCTGTGTGAAATTG
TTATCCGCTCACAATTCCACACAACATACGAGCCGGAAGCATAAAGTGTAAAGCCTGGGGTGCCTAATGA
GTGAGCTAACTCACATTAATTGCGTTGCGCTCACTGCCCGCTTTCCAGTCGGGAAACCTGTCGTGCCAGC
TGCATTAATGAATCGGCCAACGCGCGGGGAGAGGCGGTTTGCGTATTGGGCGCTCTTCCGCTTCCTCGCT
CACTGACTCGCTGCGCTCGGTCGTTCGGCTGCGGCGAGCGGTATCAGCTCACTCAAAGGCGGTAATACGG
TTATCCACAGAATCAGGGGATAACGCAGGAAAGAACATGTGAGCAAAAGGCCAGCAAAAGGCCAGGAACC
GTAAAAAGGCCGCGTTGCTGGCGTTTTTCCATAGGCTCCGCCCCCCTGACGAGCATCACAAAAATCGACG
CTCAAGTCAGAGGTGGCGAAACCCGACAGGACTATAAAGATACCAGGCGTTTCCCCCTGGAAGCTCCCTC
GTGCGCTCTCCTGTTCCGACCCTGCCGCTTACCGGATACCTGTCCGCCTTTCTCCCTTCGGGAAGCGTGG
CGCTTTCTCATAGCTCACGCTGTAGGTATCTCAGTTCGGTGTAGGTCGTTCGCTCCAAGCTGGGCTGTGT
GCACGAACCCCCCGTTCAGCCCGACCGCTGCGCCTTATCCGGTAACTATCGTCTTGAGTCCAACCCGGTA
AGACACGACTTATCGCCACTGGCAGCAGCCACTGGTAACAGGATTAGCAGAGCGAGGTATGTAGGCGGTG
CTACAGAGTTCTTGAAGTGGTGGCCTAACTACGGCTACACTAGAAGAACAGTATTTGGTATCTGCGCTCT
GCTGAAGCCAGTTACCTTCGGAAAAAGAGTTGGTAGCTCTTGATCCGGCAAACAAACCACCGCTGGTAGC
GGTGGTTTTTTTGTTTGCAAGCAGCAGATTACGCGCAGAAAAAAAGGATCTCAAGAAGATCCTTTGATCT
TTTCTACGGGGTCTGACGCTCAGTGGAACGAAAACTCACGTTAAGGGATTTTGGTCATGAGATTATCAAA
AAGGATCTTCACCTAGATCCTTTTAAATTAAAAATGAAGTTTTAAATCAATCTAAAGTATATATGAGTAA
ACTTGGTCTGACAGTTACCAATGCTTAATCAGTGAGGCACCTATCTCAGCGATCTGTCTATTTCGTTCAT
CCATAGTTGCCTGACTCCCCGTCGTGTAGATAACTACGATACGGGAGGGCTTACCATCTGGCCCCAGTGC
TGCAATGATACCGCGAGACCCACGCTCACCGGCTCCAGATTTATCAGCAATAAACCAGCCAGCCGGAAGG
GCCGAGCGCAGAAGTGGTCCTGCAACTTTATCCGCCTCCATCCAGTCTATTAATTGTTGCCGGGAAGCTA
GAGTAAGTAGTTCGCCAGTTAATAGTTTGCGCAACGTTGTTGCCATTGCTACAGGCATCGTGGTGTCACG
CTCGTCGTTTGGTATGGCTTCATTCAGCTCCGGTTCCCAACGATCAAGGCGAGTTACATGATCCCCCATG
TTGTGCAAAAAAGCGGTTAGCTCCTTCGGTCCTCCGATCGTTGTCAGAAGTAAGTTGGCCGCAGTGTTAT
CACTCATGGTTATGGCAGCACTGCATAATTCTCTTACTGTCATGCCATCCGTAAGATGCTTTTCTGTGAC
TGGTGAGTACTCAACCAAGTCATTCTGAGAATAGTGTATGCGGCGACCGAGTTGCTCTTGCCCGGCGTCA
ATACGGGATAATACCGCGCCACATAGCAGAACTTTAAAAGTGCTCATCATTGGAAAACGTTCTTCGGGGC
GAAAACTCTCAAGGATCTTACCGCTGTTGAGATCCAGTTCGATGTAACCCACTCGTGCACCCAACTGATC
TTCAGCATCTTTTACTTTCACCAGCGTTTCTGGGTGAGCAAAAACAGGAAGGCAAAATGCCGCAAAAAAG
GGAATAAGGGCGACACGGAAATGTTGAATACTCATACTCTTCCTTTTTCAATATTATTGAAGCATTTATC
AGGGTTATTGTCTCATGAGCGGATACATATTTGAATGTATTTAGAAAAATAAACAAATAGGGGTTCCGCG
CACATTTCCCCGAAAAGTGCCACCTGAACGAAGCATCTGTGCTTCATTTTGTAGAACAAAAATGCAACGC
GAGAGCGCTAATTTTTCAAACAAAGAATCTGAGCTGCATTTTTACAGAACAGAAATGCAACGCGAAAGCG
CTATTTTACCAACGAAGAATCTGTGCTTCATTTTTGTAAAACAAAAATGCAACGCGAGAGCGCTAATTTT
TCAAACAAAGAATCTGAGCTGCATTTTTACAGAACAGAAATGCAACGCGAGAGCGCTATTTTACCAACAA
AGAATCTATACTTCTTTTTTGTTCTACAAAAATGCATCCCGAGAGCGCTATTTTTCTAACAAAGCATCTT
AGATTACTTTTTTTCTCCTTTGTGCGCTCTATAATGCAGTCTCTTGATAACTTTTTGCACTGTAGGTCCG
TTAAGGTTAGAAGAAGGCTACTTTGGTGTCTATTTTCTCTTCCATAAAAAAAGCCTGACTCCACTTCCCG
CGTTTACTGATTACTAGCGAAGCTGCGGGTGCATTTTTTCAAGATAAAGGCATCCCCGATTATATTCTAT
ACCGATGTGGATTGCGCATACTTTGTGAACAGAAAGTGATAGCGTTGATGATTCTTCATTGGTCAGAAAA
TTATGAACGGTTTCTTCTATTTTGTCTCTATATACTACGTATAGGAAATGTTTACATTTTCGTATTGTTT
TCGATTCACTCTATGAATAGTTCTTACTACAATTTTTTTGTCTAAAGAGTAATACTAGAGATAAACATAA
AAAATGTAGAGGTCGAGTTTAGATGCAAGTTCAAGGAGCGAAAGGTGGATGGGTAGGTTATATAGGGATA
TAGCACAGAGATATATAGCAAAGAGATACTTTTGAGCAATGTTTGTGGAAGCGGTATTCGCAATATTTTA
GTAGCTCGTTACAGTCCGGTGCGTTTTTGGTTTTTTGAAAGTGCGTCTTCAGAGCGCTTTTGGTTTTCAA
AAGCGCTCTGAAGTTCCTATACTTTCTAGAGAATAGGAACTTCGGAATAGGAACTTCAAAGCGTTTCCGA
AAACGAGCGCTTCCGAAAATGCAACGCGAGCTGCGCACATACAGCTCACTGTTCACGTCGCACCTATATC
TGCGTGTTGCCTGTATATATATATACATGAGAAGAACGGCATAGTGCGTGTTTATGCTTAAATGCGTACT
TATATGCGTCTATTTATGTAGGATGAAAGGTAGTCTAGTACCTCCTGTGATATTATCCCATTCCATGCGG
GGTATCGTATGCTTCCTTCAGCACTACCCTTTAGCTGTTCTATATGCTGCCACTCCTCAATTGGATTAGT
CTCATCCTTCAATGCTATCATTTCCTTTGATATTGGATCATACTAAGAAACCATTATTATCATGACATTA
ACCTATAAAAATAGGCGTATCACGAGGCCCTTTCGTCTCGCGCGTTTCGGTGATGACGGTGAAAACCTCT
GACACATGCAGCTCCCGGAGACGGTCACAGCTTGTCTGTAAGCGGATGCCGGGAGCAGACAAGCCCGTCA
GGGCGCGTCAGCGGGTGTTGGCGGGTGTCGGGGCTGGCTTAACTATGCGGCATCAGAGCAGATTGTACTG
AGAGTGCACCATACCACCTTTTCAATTCATCATTTTTTTTTTATTCTTTTTTTTGATTTCGGTTTCCTTG
AAATTTTTTTGATTCGGTAATCTCCGAACAGAAGGAAGAACGAAGGAAGGAGCACAGACTTAGATTG
